>Addgene plasmid #228486 | MZB161 | addgene full sequence | sequence record 455389 | Addgene NGS Result
GGTCGACATTGATTATTGACTAGTTATTAATAGTAATCAATTACGGGGTCATTAGTTCATAGCCCATATA
TGGAGTTCCGCGTTACATAACTTACGGTAAATGGCCCGCCTGGCTGACCGCCCAACGACCCCCGCCCATT
GACGTCAATAATGACGTATGTTCCCATAGTAACGCCAATAGGGACTTTCCATTGACGTCAATGGGTGGAG
TATTTACGGTAAACTGCCCACTTGGCAGTACATCAAGTGTATCATATGCCAAGTACGCCCCCTATTGACG
TCAATGACGGTAAATGGCCCGCCTGGCATTATGCCCAGTACATGACCTTATGGGACTTTCCTACTTGGCA
GTACATCTACGTATTAGTCATCGCTATTACCATGGTCGAGGTGAGCCCCACGTTCTGCTTCACTCTCCCC
ATCTCCCCCCCCTCCCCACCCCCAATTTTGTATTTATTTATTTTTTAATTATTTTGTGCAGCGATGGGGG
CGGGGGGGGGGGGGGGGCGCGCCRGGGGGGGGGGGGGGGGGGGGGGGGGGGGGSGGGGSGRGGSGGRGRG
GKGCGGCGGCAGCCAATCAGAGCGGCGCGCTCCGAAAGTTTCCTTTTATGGCGAGGCGGCGGCGGCGGCG
GCCCTATAAAAAGCGAAGCGCGCGGCGGGCGGGAGTCGCTGCGCGCTGCCTTCGCCCCGTGCCCCGCTCC
GCCGCCGCCTCGCGCCGCCCGCCCCGGCTCTGACTGACCGCGTTACTCCCACAGGTGAGCGGGCGGGACG
GCCCTTCTCCTCCGGGCTGTAATTAGCGCTTGGTTTAATGACGGCTTGTTTCTTTTCTGTGGCTGCGTGA
AAGCCTTGAGGGGCTCCGGGAGGGCCCTTTGTGCGGGGGGAGCGGCTCGGGGGGTGCGTGCGTGTGTGTG
TGCGTGGGGAGCGCCGCGTGCGGCTCCGCGCTGCCCGGCGGCTGTGAGCGCTGCGGGCGCGGCGCGGGGC
TTTGTGCGCTCCGCAGTGTGCGCGAGGGGAGCGCGGCCGGGGGCGGTGCCCCGCGGTGCGGGGGGGGCTG
CGAGGGGAACAAAGGCTGCGTGCGGGGTGTGTGCGTGGGGGGGTGAGCAGGGGGTGTGGGCGCGTCGGTC
GGGCTGCAACCCCCCCTGCACCCCCCTCCCCGAGTTGCTGAGCACGGCCCGGCTTCGGGTGCGGGGCTCC
GTACGGGGCGTGGCGCGGGGCTCGCCGTGCCGGGCGGGGGGTGGCGGCAGGTGGGGGTGCCGGGCGGGGC
GGGGCCGCCTCGGGCCGGGGRGGGCTCGGGGGRGGGGCGCGGCGGCCCCCGGAGCGCCGGCGGCTGTCGA
GGCGCGGCGAGCCGCAGCCATTGCCTTTTATGGTAATCGTGCGAGAGGGCGCAGGGACTTCCTTTGTCCC
AAATCTGTGCGGAGCCGAAATCTGGGAGGCGCCGCCGCACCCCCTCTAGCGGGCGCGGGGCGAAGCGGTG
CGGCGCCGGCAGGAAGGAAATGGGCGGGGAGGGCCTTCGTGCGTCGCCGCGCCGCCGTCCCCTTCTCCCT
CTCCAGCCTCGGGGCTGTCCGCGGGGGGACGGCTGCCTTCGGGGGGGACGGGGCAGGGCGGGGTTCGGCT
TCTGGCGTGTGACCGGCGGCTCTAGCGCCTCTGCTAACCATGTTCATGCCTTCTTCTTTTTCCTACAGCT
CCTGGGCAACGTGCTGGTTGTTGTGCTGTCTCATCATTTTGGCAAAGAATTGCGGCCGTCTCAGGCCGAG
TTCGGTACCGCCACCATGCCCGGGTGATGAGCGGCCGCGATAATTCACTCCTCAGGTGCAGGCTGCCTAT
CAGAAGGTGGTGGCTGGTGTGGCCAATGCCCTGGCTCACAAATACCACTGAGATCTTTTTCCCTCTGCCA
AAAATTATGGGGACATCATGAAGCCCCTTGAGCATCTGACTTCTGGCTAATAAAGGAAATTTATTTTCAT
TGCAATAGTGTGTTGGAATTTTTTGTGTCTCTCACTCGGAAGGACATATGGGAGGGCAAATCATTTAAAA
CATCAGAATGAGTATTTGGTTTAGAGTTTGGCAACATATGCCCATATGCTGGCTGCCATGAACAAAGGTT
GGCTATAAAGAGGTCATCAGTATATGAAACAGCCCCCTGCTGTCCATTCCTTATTCCATAGAAAAGCCTT
GACTTGAGGTTAGATTTTTTTTATATTTTGTTTTGTGTTATTTTTTTCTTTAACATCCCTAAAATTTTCC
TTACATGTTTTACTAGCCAGATTTTTCCTCCTCTCCTGACTACTCCCAGTCATAGCTGTCCCTCTTCTCT
TATGGAGATCCCTCGACCTGCAGCCCAAGCTTGGCGTAATCATGGTCATAGCTGTTTCCTGTGTGAAATT
GTTATCCGCTCACAATTCCACACAACATACGAGCCGGAAGCATAAAGTGTAAAGCCTGGGGTGCCTAATG
AGTGAGCTAACTCACATTAATTGCGTTGCGCTCACTGCCCGCTTTCCAGTCGGGAAACCTGTCGTGCCAG
CGGATCGATCCGCTGCATTAATGAATCGGCCAACGCGCGGGGAGAGGCGGTTTGCGTATTGGGCGCTCTT
CCGCTTCCTCGCTCACTGACTCGCTGCGCTCGGTCGTTCGGCTGCGGCGAGCGGTATCAGCTCACTCAAA
GGCGGTAATACGGTTATCCACAGAATCAGGGGATAACGCAGGAAAGAACATGTGAGCAAAAGGCCAGCAA
AAGGCCAGGAACCGTAAAAAGGCCGCGTTGCTGGCGTTTTTCCATAGGCTCCGCCCCCCTGACGAGCATC
ACAAAAATCGACGCTCAAGTCAGAGGTGGCGAAACCCGACAGGACTATAAAGATACCAGGCGTTTCCCCC
TGGAAGCTCCCTCGTGCGCTCTCCTGTTCCGACCCTGCCGCTTACCGGATACCTGTCCGCCTTTCTCCCT
TCGGGAAGCGTGGCGCTTTCTCATAGCTCACGCTGTAGGTATCTCAGTTCGGTGTAGGTCGTTCGCTCCA
AGCTGGGCTGTGTGCACGAACCCCCCGTTCAGCCCGACCGCTGCGCCTTATCCGGTAACTATCGTCTTGA
GTCCAACCCGGTAAGACACGACTTATCGCCACTGGCAGCAGCCACTGGTAACAGGATTAGCAGAGCGAGG
TATGTAGGCGGTGCTACAGAGTTCTTGAAGTGGTGGCCTAACTACGGCTACACTAGAAGAACAGTATTTG
GTATCTGCGCTCTGCTGAAGCCAGTTACCTTCGGAAAAAGAGTTGGTAGCTCTTGATCCGGCAAACAAAC
CACCGCTGGTAGCGGTGGTTTTTTTGTTTGCAAGCAGCAGATTACGCGCAGAAAAAAAGGATCTCAAGAA
GATCCTTTGATCTTTTCTACGGGGTCTGACGCTCAGTGGAACGAAAACTCACGTTAAGGGATTTTGGTCA
TGAGATTATCAAAAAGGATCTTCACCTAGATCCTTTTAAATTAAAAATGAAGTTTTAAATCAATCTAAAG
TATATATGAGTAAACTTGGTCTGACAGTTACCAATGCTTAATCAGTGAGGCACCTATCTCAGCGATCTGT
CTATTTCGTTCATCCATAGTTGCCTGACTCCCCGTCGTGTAGATAACTACGATACGGGAGGGCTTACCAT
CTGGCCCCAGTGCTGCAATGATACCGCGAGACCCACGCTCACCGGCTCCAGATTTATCAGCAATAAACCA
GCCAGCCGGAAGGGCCGAGCGCAGAAGTGGTCCTGCAACTTTATCCGCCTCCATCCAGTCTATTAATTGT
TGCCGGGAAGCTAGAGTAAGTAGTTCGCCAGTTAATAGTTTGCGCAACGTTGTTGCCATTGCTACAGGCA
TCGTGGTGTCACGCTCGTCGTTTGGTATGGCTTCATTCAGCTCCGGTTCCCAACGATCAAGGCGAGTTAC
ATGATCCCCCATGTTGTGCAAAAAAGCGGTTAGCTCCTTCGGTCCTCCGATCGTTGTCAGAAGTAAGTTG
GCCGCAGTGTTATCACTCATGGTTATGGCAGCACTGCATAATTCTCTTACTGTCATGCCATCCGTAAGAT
GCTTTTCTGTGACTGGTGAGTACTCAACCAAGTCATTCTGAGAATAGTGTATGCGGCGACCGAGTTGCTC
TTGCCCGGCGTCAATACGGGATAATACCGCGCCACATAGCAGAACTTTAAAAGTGCTCATCATTGGAAAA
CGTTCTTCGGGGCGAAAACTCTCAAGGATCTTACCGCTGTTGAGATCCAGTTCGATGTAACCCACTCGTG
CACCCAACTGATCTTCAGCATCTTTTACTTTCACCAGCGTTTCTGGGTGAGCAAAAACAGGAAGGCAAAA
TGCCGCAAAAAAGGGAATAAGGGCGACACGGAAATGTTGAATACTCATACTCTTCCTTTTTCAATATTAT
TGAAGCATTTATCAGGGTTATTGTCTCATGAGCGGATACATATTTGAATGTATTTAGAAAAATAAACAAA
TAGGGGTTCCGCGCACATTTCCCCGAAAAGTGCCACCTG
Features (pLannotate 1.2.2; 12 found; start..end, strand, type, name):
      5..384     +  enhancer       CMV enhancer: human cytomegalovirus immediate early enhancer
    662..1678    +  intron         chimeric intron: chimera between introns from chicken β-actin and rabbit β-globin
   1676..1753    +  CDS            HBBC_AMMLE (fragment): Experimental evidence at protein level: Swiss-Prot protein existence level 1. Involved in oxygen transport from the lung to the various peripheral tissues. From Ammotragus lervia (Barbary sheep) (Antilope lervia).
   1794..1868    +  CDS            HBB (fragment): HBB_PONPY - Experimental evidence at transcript level: Swiss-Prot protein existence level 2. Involved in oxygen transport from the lung to the various peripheral tissues. From Pongo pygmaeus (Bornean orangutan).
   1939..1994    +  polyA_signal   β-globin poly(A) signal: rabbit β-globin polyadenylation signal (Gil and Proudfoot, 1987)
   2379..2395    -  protein_bind   lac operator: The lac repressor binds to the lac operator to inhibit transcription in E. coli. This inhibition can be relieved by adding lactose or isopropyl-β-D-thiogalactopyranoside (IPTG). lac repressor encoded by lacI
   2403..2433    -  promoter       lac promoter: promoter for the E. coli lac operon
   2448..2469    -  protein_bind   CAP binding site: CAP binding activates transcription in the presence of cAMP. E. coli catabolite activator protein
   2485..2586    -  CDS            lacI (fragment): LACI_ECOLI - Experimental evidence at protein level: Swiss-Prot protein existence level 1. Repressor of the lactose operon. Binds allolactose as an inducer. From Escherichia coli (strain K12).
   2769..3357    -  rep_origin     ori: high-copy-number ColE1/pMB1/pBR322/pUC origin of replication
   3528..4388    -  CDS            AmpR: β-lactamase; bla; confers resistance to ampicillin, carbenicillin, and related antibiotics
   4389..4493    -  promoter       AmpR promoter: bla
