[The description below was written by a language model from this plasmid's Addgene catalogue record and pLannotate feature annotations shown in this document.]
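Description:
MZB161 is an "empty" mammalian expression backbone derived from the pαH vector, deposited as a ready-to-use recipient for seamless DNA assembly cloning. It carries no gene of interest. According to the depositor, the plasmid is linearized by SmaI digestion, and an insert with matching overlaps is then joined in by Gibson, HiFi, In-Fusion or similar methods. In bacteria it is maintained through a high-copy ColE1/pUC-type origin and selected with ampicillin via the β-lactamase gene driven by its own bla promoter. The catalogue lists the backbone at 4,572 bp, while the sequenced record annotated here is 4,519 nt.

The expression cassette has a CAG-like layout. A human cytomegalovirus immediate-early enhancer sits upstream of a chimeric chicken β-actin/rabbit β-globin intron, and the cassette ends with a rabbit β-globin polyadenylation signal. The core promoter itself was not annotated, although an unannotated gap between the enhancer and the intron is where one would be expected. Two short "haemoglobin β" CDS fragments called between the intron and the poly(A) signal are most plausibly homology hits to rabbit β-globin exon and untranslated sequence that belongs to the cassette, not intended coding payloads. The cloning site presumably lies in this region, though the table does not mark the SmaI site. No tags, signal peptides, reporters or mammalian selection markers are annotated.

Downstream of the cassette lie remnants of a pUC-type cloning vector: a lac promoter, lac operator, CAP binding site and a lacI fragment, consistent with the listed M13 reverse sequencing primer. The plasmid is suited to rapid construction of expression plasmids for transfection into mammalian cells.
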