Addgene plasmid #228486: MZB161
Purpose: (Empty Backbone) "Empty" vector for easy DNA Assembly (Mammalian cell Expression)
Depositing lab: Richard Baker. Depositing organization: University of North Carolina at Chapel Hill.
Backbone
  Vector backbone: pαH
  Backbone size (bp): 4572
  Vector type: Mammalian Expression
Growth in bacteria
  Bacterial resistance: Ampicillin, 100 μg/mL
  Growth temperature: 37°C
  Growth strain: DH5alpha
  Copy number: Unknown
Gene/Insert
  Cloning method: Other
  Sequencing primers: 3′ M13 Reverse
Terms and licenses: Academic/Nonprofit Terms; Industry Terms: Not Available to Industry
Depositor comments: "Empty" vector for rapid cloning via DNA assembly methods (i.e. Gibson, Hifi, In-fusion, etc.) achieved via linearization by SmaI restriction enzyme cleavage.
How to cite: MZB161 was a gift from Richard Baker (Addgene plasmid # 228486 ; http://n2t.net/addgene:228486 ; RRID:Addgene_228486)
